Addgene plasmid #71664: GFP-eSIBR
Purpose: EGFP coding region followed by enhanced synthetic inhibitory BIC/miR-155 RNA (eSIBR) backbone
Depositing lab: Philip Washbourne. Depositing organization: University of Oregon. Publication: Improved knockdown from artificial microRNAs in an enhanced miR-155 backbone: a designer's guide to potent multi-target RNAi. Fowler DK, Williams C, Gerritsen AT, Washbourne P. Nucleic Acids Res. 2015 Nov 17. pii: gkv1246. 10.1093/nar/gkv1246 PubMed 26582923.
Backbone
  Vector backbone: pcDNA3
  Backbone size w/o insert (bp): 5352
  Total vector size (bp): 6245
  Modifications to backbone: The single native BbsI site in pcDNA3 was mutated to allow cloning of amiRNAs into the eSIBR cassette
Growth in bacteria
  Bacterial resistance: Ampicillin, 100 μg/mL
  Growth temperature: 37°C
  Growth strain: NEB Stable
  Copy number: High Copy
Gene/Insert
  Gene/Insert name: EGFP coding sequence followed by eSIBR cassette
  Insert size (bp): 893
  Promoter: CMV
  Cloning method: Restriction Enzyme; 5′ cloning site HindIII (not destroyed); 3′ cloning site XbaI (not destroyed)
  Sequencing primers: 5′ CMV forward; 3′ M13 reverse
Resource information
  A portion of this plasmid was derived from a plasmid made by: David Turner, University of Michigan
Terms and licenses: Academic/Nonprofit Terms; Industry Terms: Not Available to Industry
Depositor comments: The original SIBR cassette and instructions for cloning into and chaining SIBR amiRNAs are described in: Chung, Kwan-Ho, et al. "Polycistronic RNA polymerase II expression vectors for RNA interference based on BIC/miR-155." Nucleic Acids Research 34.7 (2006): e53-e53.
How to cite: GFP-eSIBR was a gift from Philip Washbourne (Addgene plasmid # 71664 ; http://n2t.net/addgene:71664 ; RRID:Addgene_71664)
