[The description below was written by a language model from this plasmid's Addgene catalogue record and pLannotate feature annotations shown in this document.]
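Description:
GFP-eSIBR is a mammalian expression plasmid built on pcDNA3 that serves as an entry vector for artificial microRNA (amiRNA) knockdown. It is maintained in E. coli at high copy through a ColE1/pUC-type origin and selected with ampicillin via the β-lactamase gene. An f1 origin is also present. For mammalian cells the backbone carries an SV40 promoter-driven neomycin phosphotransferase cassette with an SV40 polyadenylation signal, which would permit G418 selection of stable transfectants. The catalogue lists a total size of 6245 bp, while the deposited sequence record is 6251 nt, a minor discrepancy.

The payload, cloned between HindIII and XbaI, is transcribed from the CMV immediate-early enhancer/promoter and terminated by the bovine growth hormone poly(A) signal. It consists of the EGFP coding region followed by the eSIBR cassette, an enhanced version of the synthetic inhibitory BIC/miR-155 RNA backbone. The feature table does not annotate the eSIBR cassette itself, but it presumably lies in the unannotated stretch between the end of EGFP and the SP6 promoter. Because the miR-155-derived scaffold sits downstream of the reporter in a single RNA polymerase II transcript, EGFP fluorescence marks the cells that express the amiRNA. The single native BbsI site in pcDNA3 was mutated so that amiRNA sequences can be cloned into the cassette. The depositor notes that SIBR amiRNAs can also be chained, which allows several targets to be silenced from one polycistronic transcript. Flanking T7 and SP6 promoters come from the parental backbone. Part of the plasmid derives from the original SIBR vector system. It is intended for designing and testing potent single- or multi-target RNAi in transfected mammalian cells.
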