Features (pLannotate 1.2.2; 21 found; start..end, strand, type, name):
     36..80      -  misc_feature   bom (fragment): basis of mobility region from pBR322
    235..614     +  enhancer       CMV enhancer: human cytomegalovirus immediate early enhancer
    615..818     +  promoter       CMV promoter: human cytomegalovirus (CMV) immediate early promoter
    814..847     +  LTR            5' LTR (truncated) (fragment): truncated 5' long terminal repeat (LTR) from HIV-1
    863..881     +  promoter       T7 promoter: promoter for bacteriophage T7 RNA polymerase
    901..1620    +  CDS            EGFP: the original enhanced GFP (Yang et al., 1996) mammalian codon-optimized
   1803..1821    -  promoter       SP6 promoter: promoter for bacteriophage SP6 RNA polymerase
   1847..1958    +  polyA_signal   bGH poly(A) signal: bovine growth hormone polyadenylation signal
   2075..2096    +  promoter       SV40 promoter (fragment): SV40 enhancer and early promoter
   2117..2545    +  rep_origin     f1 ori (sequence partly withheld): f1 bacteriophage origin of replication; arrow indicates direction of (+) strand synthesis
   2559..2889    +  promoter       SV40 promoter: SV40 enhancer and early promoter
   2956..3747    +  CDS            neo: KKA2_KLEPN - Also known as kan, nptII. Experimental evidence at protein level: Swiss-Prot protein existence level 1. Resistance to kanamycin, neomycin, paromomycin, ribostamycin, butirosin and gentamicin B. From Klebsiella pneumoniae.
   3771..3929    +  CDS            ble (fragment): BLE_KLEPN - Experimental evidence at protein level: Swiss-Prot protein existence level 1. Binding protein with a strong affinity to the bleomycin family of antibiotics. Binds to CL990; an antimitotic-antibiotic compound. From Klebsiella pneumoniae.
   3924..4045    +  polyA_signal   SV40 poly(A) signal: SV40 polyadenylation signal
   4118..4134    -  protein_bind   lac operator: The lac repressor binds to the lac operator to inhibit transcription in E. coli. This inhibition can be relieved by adding lactose or isopropyl-β-D-thiogalactopyranoside (IPTG). lac repressor encoded by lacI
   4142..4172    -  promoter       lac promoter: promoter for the E. coli lac operon
   4187..4208    -  protein_bind   CAP binding site: CAP binding activates transcription in the presence of cAMP. E. coli catabolite activator protein
   4221..4313    -  CDS            lacI (fragment): lac repressor; lacI; The lac repressor binds to the lac operator to inhibit transcription in E. coli. This inhibition can be relieved by adding lactose or isopropyl-β-D-thiogalactopyranoside (IPTG).
   4496..5084    -  rep_origin     ori: high-copy-number ColE1/pMB1/pBR322/pUC origin of replication
   5255..6115    -  CDS            AmpR: β-lactamase; bla; confers resistance to ampicillin, carbenicillin, and related antibiotics
   6116..6220    -  promoter       AmpR promoter: bla
>Addgene plasmid #71664 | GFP-eSIBR | depositor full sequence | sequence record 133460 | GFP-eSIBR sequence 6251 bps
GACGGATCGGGAGATCTCCCGATCCCCTATGGTCGACTCTCAGTACAATCTGCTCTGATGCCGCATAGTT
AAGCCAGTATCTGCTCCCTGCTTGTGTGTTGGAGGTCGCTGAGTAGTGCGCGAGCAAAATTTAAGCTACA
ACAAGGCAAGGCTTGACCGACAATTGCATGAAGAATCTGCTTAGGGTTAGGCGTTTTGCGCTGCTTCGCG
ATGTACGGGCCAGATATACGCGTTGACATTGATTATTGACTAGTTATTAATAGTAATCAATTACGGGGTC
ATTAGTTCATAGCCCATATATGGAGTTCCGCGTTACATAACTTACGGTAAATGGCCCGCCTGGCTGACCG
CCCAACGACCCCCGCCCATTGACGTCAATAATGACGTATGTTCCCATAGTAACGCCAATAGGGACTTTCC
ATTGACGTCAATGGGTGGACTATTTACGGTAAACTGCCCACTTGGCAGTACATCAAGTGTATCATATGCC
AAGTACGCCCCCTATTGACGTCAATGACGGTAAATGGCCCGCCTGGCATTATGCCCAGTACATGACCTTA
TGGGACTTTCCTACTTGGCAGTACATCTACGTATTAGTCATCGCTATTACCATGGTGATGCGGTTTTGGC
AGTACATCAATGGGCGTGGATAGCGGTTTGACTCACGGGGATTTCCAAGTCTCCACCCCATTGACGTCAA
TGGGAGTTTGTTTTGGCACCAAAATCAACGGGACTTTCCAAAATGTCGTAACAACTCCGCCCCATTGACG
CAAATGGGCGGTAGGCGTGTACGGTGGGAGGTCTATATAAGCAGAGCTCTCTGGCTAACTAGAGAACCCA
CTGCTTACTGGCTTATCGAAATTAATACGACTCACTATAGGGAGACCCAAGCTTGCCACCATGGTGAGCA
AGGGCGAGGAGCTGTTCACCGGGGTGGTGCCCATCCTGGTCGAGCTGGACGGCGACGTAAACGGCCACAA
GTTCAGCGTGTCCGGCGAGGGCGAGGGCGATGCCACCTACGGCAAGCTGACCCTGAAGTTCATCTGCACC
ACCGGCAAGCTGCCCGTGCCCTGGCCCACCCTCGTGACCACCCTGACCTACGGCGTGCAGTGCTTCAGCC
GCTACCCCGACCACATGAAGCAGCACGACTTCTTCAAGTCCGCCATGCCCGAAGGCTACGTCCAGGAGCG
CACCATCTTCTTCAAGGACGACGGCAACTACAAGACCCGCGCCGAGGTGAAGTTCGAGGGCGACACCCTG
GTGAACCGCATCGAGCTGAAGGGCATCGACTTCAAGGAGGACGGCAACATCCTGGGGCACAAGCTGGAGT
ACAACTACAACAGCCACAACGTCTATATCATGGCCGACAAGCAGAAGAACGGCATCAAGGTGAACTTCAA
GATCCGCCACAACATCGAGGACGGCAGCGTGCAGCTCGCCGACCACTACCAGCAGAACACCCCCATCGGC
GACGGCCCCGTGCTGCTGCCCGACAACCACTACCTGAGCACCCAGTCCGCCCTGAGCAAAGACCCCAACG
AGAAGCGCGATCACATGGTCCTGCTGGAGTTCGTGACCGCCGCCGGGATCACTCTCGGCATGGACGAGCT
GTACAAGTAAGGATCCACTAGTAACGGCCGCCAGTGTGCTGGAATTCAAAGTCGACTGGAGGCTTGCTTT
GGGCTGTATGCTGTTGTCTTCAAGATCTGGAAGACACAGGACACAAGGCCCTTTATCAGCACTCACATGG
AACAAATGGCCACCGTGGGAGGATGACAACTCGAGCCTCTAGAGGGCCCTATTCTATAGTGTCACCTAAA
TGCTAGAGCTCGCTGATCAGCCTCGACTGTGCCTTCTAGTTGCCAGCCATCTGTTGTTTGCCCCTCCCCC
GTGCCTTCCTTGACCCTGGAAGGTGCCACTCCCACTGTCCTTTCCTAATAAAATGAGGAAATTGCATCGC
ATTGTCTGAGTAGGTGTCATTCTATTCTGGGGGGTGGGGTGGGGCAGGACAGCAAGGGGGAGGATTGGGA
GGACAATAGCAGGCATGCTGGGGATGCGGTGGGCTCTATGGCTTCTGAGGCGGAAAGAACCAGCTGGGGC
TCTAGGGGGTATCCCC
[124 nt withheld, positions 2117-2240]
C
[91 nt withheld, positions 2242-2332]
A
[49 nt withheld, positions 2334-2382]
CCTTTGACGTTGGAGTCCACGTTCTTT
[37 nt withheld, positions 2410-2446]
ACCCTATCTCGGTCTATTCTTTTGATTTATAAGGGATTTTGCCGATTTCGGCCTATTGGTTAAAAAATGA
GCTGATTTAACAAAAATTTAACGCGAATTAATTCTGTGGAATGTGTGTCAGTTAGGGTGTGGAAAGTCCC
CAGGCTCCCCAGGCAGGCAGAAGTATGCAAAGCATGCATCTCAATTAGTCAGCAACCAGGTGTGGAAAGT
CCCCAGGCTCCCCAGCAGGCAGAAGTATGCAAAGCATGCATCTCAATTAGTCAGCAACCATAGTCCCGCC
CCTAACTCCGCCCATCCCGCCCCTAACTCCGCCCAGTTCCGCCCATTCTCCGCCCCATGGCTGACTAATT
TTTTTTATTTATGCAGAGGCCGAGGCCGCCTCTGCCTCTGAGCTATTCCAGAAGTAGTGAGGAGGCTTTT
TTGGAGGCCTAGGCTTTTGCAAAAAGCTCCCGGGAGCTTGTATATCCATTTTCGGATCTGATCAAGAGAC
AGGATGAGGATCGTTTCGCATGATTGAACAAGATGGATTGCACGCAGGTTCTCCGGCCGCTTGGGTGGAG
AGGCTATTCGGCTATGACTGGGCACAACAGACAATCGGCTGCTCTGATGCCGCCGTGTTCCGGCTGTCAG
CGCAGGGGCGCCCGGTTCTTTTTGTCAAGACCGACCTGTCCGGTGCCCTGAATGAACTGCAGGACGAGGC
AGCGCGGCTATCGTGGCTGGCCACGACGGGCGTTCCTTGCGCAGCTGTGCTCGACGTTGTCACTGAAGCG
GGAAGGGACTGGCTGCTATTGGGCGAAGTGCCGGGGCAGGATCTCCTGTCATCTCACCTTGCTCCTGCCG
AGAAAGTATCCATCATGGCTGATGCAATGCGGCGGCTGCATACGCTTGATCCGGCTACCTGCCCATTCGA
CCACCAAGCGAAACATCGCATCGAGCGAGCACGTACTCGGATGGAAGCCGGTCTTGTCGATCAGGATGAT
CTGGACGAAGAGCATCAGGGGCTCGCGCCAGCCGAACTGTTCGCCAGGCTCAAGGCGCGCATGCCCGACG
GCGAGGATCTCGTCGTGACCCATGGCGATGCCTGCTTGCCGAATATCATGGTGGAAAATGGCCGCTTTTC
TGGATTCATCGACTGTGGCCGGCTGGGTGTGGCGGACCGCTATCAGGACATAGCGTTGGCTACCCGTGAT
ATTGCTGAAGAGCTTGGCGGCGAATGGGCTGACCGCTTCCTCGTGCTTTACGGTATCGCCGCTCCCGATT
CGCAGCGCATCGCCTTCTATCGCCTTCTTGACGAGTTCTTCTGAGCGGGACTCTGGGGTTCGAAATGACC
GACCAAGCGACGCCCAACCTGCCATCACGAGATTTCGATTCCACCGCCGCCTTCTATGAAAGGTTGGGCT
TCGGAATCGTTTTCCGGGACGCCGGCTGGATGATCCTCCAGCGCGGGGATCTCATGCTGGAGTTCTTCGC
CCACCCCAACTTGTTTATTGCAGCTTATAATGGTTACAAATAAAGCAATAGCATCACAAATTTCACAAAT
AAAGCATTTTTTTCACTGCATTCTAGTTGTGGTTTGTCCAAACTCATCAATGTATCTTATCATGTCTGTA
TACCGTCGACCTCTAGCTAGAGCTTGGCGTAATCATGGTCATAGCTGTTTCCTGTGTGAAATTGTTATCC
GCTCACAATTCCACACAACATACGAGCCGGAAGCATAAAGTGTAAAGCCTGGGGTGCCTAATGAGTGAGC
TAACTCACATTAATTGCGTTGCGCTCACTGCCCGCTTTCCAGTCGGGAAACCTGTCGTGCCAGCTGCATT
AATGAATCGGCCAACGCGCGGGGAGAGGCGGTTTGCGTATTGGGCGCTCTTCCGCTTCCTCGCTCACTGA
CTCGCTGCGCTCGGTCGTTCGGCTGCGGCGAGCGGTATCAGCTCACTCAAAGGCGGTAATACGGTTATCC
ACAGAATCAGGGGATAACGCAGGAAAGAACATGTGAGCAAAAGGCCAGCAAAAGGCCAGGAACCGTAAAA
AGGCCGCGTTGCTGGCGTTTTTCCATAGGCTCCGCCCCCCTGACGAGCATCACAAAAATCGACGCTCAAG
TCAGAGGTGGCGAAACCCGACAGGACTATAAAGATACCAGGCGTTTCCCCCTGGAAGCTCCCTCGTGCGC
TCTCCTGTTCCGACCCTGCCGCTTACCGGATACCTGTCCGCCTTTCTCCCTTCGGGAAGCGTGGCGCTTT
CTCAATGCTCACGCTGTAGGTATCTCAGTTCGGTGTAGGTCGTTCGCTCCAAGCTGGGCTGTGTGCACGA
ACCCCCCGTTCAGCCCGACCGCTGCGCCTTATCCGGTAACTATCGTCTTGAGTCCAACCCGGTAAGACAC
GACTTATCGCCACTGGCAGCAGCCACTGGTAACAGGATTAGCAGAGCGAGGTATGTAGGCGGTGCTACAG
AGTTCTTGAAGTGGTGGCCTAACTACGGCTACACTAGAAGGACAGTATTTGGTATCTGCGCTCTGCTGAA
GCCAGTTACCTTCGGAAAAAGAGTTGGTAGCTCTTGATCCGGCAAACAAACCACCGCTGGTAGCGGTGGT
TTTTTTGTTTGCAAGCAGCAGATTACGCGCAGAAAAAAAGGATCTCAAGAAGATCCTTTGATCTTTTCTA
CGGGGTCTGACGCTCAGTGGAACGAAAACTCACGTTAAGGGATTTTGGTCATGAGATTATCAAAAAGGAT
CTTCACCTAGATCCTTTTAAATTAAAAATGAAGTTTTAAATCAATCTAAAGTATATATGAGTAAACTTGG
TCTGACAGTTACCAATGCTTAATCAGTGAGGCACCTATCTCAGCGATCTGTCTATTTCGTTCATCCATAG
TTGCCTGACTCCCCGTCGTGTAGATAACTACGATACGGGAGGGCTTACCATCTGGCCCCAGTGCTGCAAT
GATACCGCGAGACCCACGCTCACCGGCTCCAGATTTATCAGCAATAAACCAGCCAGCCGGAAGGGCCGAG
CGCAGAAGTGGTCCTGCAACTTTATCCGCCTCCATCCAGTCTATTAATTGTTGCCGGGAAGCTAGAGTAA
GTAGTTCGCCAGTTAATAGTTTGCGCAACGTTGTTGCCATTGCTACAGGCATCGTGGTGTCACGCTCGTC
GTTTGGTATGGCTTCATTCAGCTCCGGTTCCCAACGATCAAGGCGAGTTACATGATCCCCCATGTTGTGC
AAAAAAGCGGTTAGCTCCTTCGGTCCTCCGATCGTTGTCAGAAGTAAGTTGGCCGCAGTGTTATCACTCA
TGGTTATGGCAGCACTGCATAATTCTCTTACTGTCATGCCATCCGTAAGATGCTTTTCTGTGACTGGTGA
GTACTCAACCAAGTCATTCTGAGAATAGTGTATGCGGCGACCGAGTTGCTCTTGCCCGGCGTCAATACGG
GATAATACCGCGCCACATAGCAGAACTTTAAAAGTGCTCATCATTGGAAAACGTTCTTCGGGGCGAAAAC
TCTCAAGGATCTTACCGCTGTTGAGATCCAGTTCGATGTAACCCACTCGTGCACCCAACTGATCTTCAGC
ATCTTTTACTTTCACCAGCGTTTCTGGGTGAGCAAAAACAGGAAGGCAAAATGCCGCAAAAAAGGGAATA
AGGGCGACACGGAAATGTTGAATACTCATACTCTTCCTTTTTCAATATTATTGAAGCATTTATCAGGGTT
ATTGTCTCATGAGCGGATACATATTTGAATGTATTTAGAAAAATAAACAAATAGGGGTTCCGCGCACATT
TCCCCGAAAAGTGCCACCTGACGTC
