>Addgene plasmid #71664 | GFP-eSIBR | addgene partial sequence | sequence record 138402 | CMV-F 5'-CGCAAATGGGCGGTAGGCGTG-3'
ACTAGAGAACCCACTGCTTACTGGCTTATCGAAATTAATACGACTCACTATAGGGAGACCCAAGCTTGCC
ACCATGGTGAGCAAGGGCGAGGAGCTGTTCACCGGGGTGGTGCCCATCCTGGTCGAGCTGGACGGCGACG
TAAACGGCCACAAGTTCAGCGTGTCCGGCGAGGGCGAGGGCGATGCCACCTACGGCAAGCTGACCCTGAA
GTTCATCTGCACCACCGGCAAGCTGCCCGTGCCCTGGCCCACCCTCGTGACCACCCTGACCTACGGCGTG
CAGTGCTTCAGCCGCTACCCCGACCACATGAAGCAGCACGACTTCTTCAAGTCCGCCATGCCCGAAGGCT
ACGTCCAGGAGCGCACCATCTTCTTCAAGGACGACGGCAACTACAAGACCCGCGCCGAGGTGAAGTTCGA
GGGCGACACCCTGGTGAACCGCATCGAGCTGAAGGGCATCGACTTCAAGGAGGACGGCAACATCCTGGGG
CACAAGCTGGAGTACAACTACAACAGCCACAACGTCTATATCATGGCCGACAAGCAGAAGAACGGCATCA
AGGTGAACTTCAAGATCCGCCACAACATCGAGGACGGCAGCGTGCAGCTCGCCGACCACTACCAGCAGAA
CACCCCCATCGGCGACGGCCCCGTGCTGCTGCCCGACAACCACTACCTGAGCACCCAGTCCGCCCTGAGC
AAAGACCCCAACGAGAAGCGCGATCACATGGTCCTGCTGGAGTTCGTGACCGCCGCCGGGATCACTCTCG
GCATGGACGAGCTGTACAAGTAAGGATCCACTAGTAACGGCCGCCAGTGTGCTGGAATTCAAAGTCGACT
GGAGGCTTGCTTTGGGCTGTATGCTGTTGTCTTCAAGATCTGGAA
