>Addgene plasmid #71664 | GFP-eSIBR | addgene partial sequence | sequence record 138404 | EGFP-C 5'-CATGGTCCTGCTGGAGTTCGTG-3'
AGTAAGGATCCACTAGTAACGGCCGCCAGTGTGCTGGAATTCAAAGTCGACTGGAGGCTTGCTTTGGGCT
GTATGCTGTTGTCTTCAAGATCTGGAAGACACAGGACACAAGGCCCTTTATCAGCACTCACATGGAACAA
ATGGCCACCGTGGGAGGATGACAACTCGAGCCTCTAGAGGGCCCTATTCTATAGTGTCACCTAAATGCTA
GAGCTCGCTGATCAGCCTCGACTGTGCCTTCTAGTTGCCAGCCATCTGTTGTTTGCCCCTCCCCCGTGCC
TTCCTTGACCCTGGAAGGTGCCACTCCCACTGTCCTTTCCTAATAAAATGAGGAAATTGCATCGCATTGT
CTGAGTAGGTGTCATTCTATTCTGGGGGGTGGGGTGGGGCAGGACAGCAAGGGGGAGGATTGGGAGGACA
ATAGCAGGCATGCTGGGGATGCGGTGGGCTCTATGGCTTCTGAGGCGGAAAGAACCAGCTGGGGCTCTAG
GGGGTATCCCC
[124 nt withheld, positions 502-625]
C
[91 nt withheld, positions 627-717]
A
[49 nt withheld, positions 719-767]
CCTTTGACGTTGGAGTCCACGTTCTTT
[37 nt withheld, positions 795-831]
ACCCTATCTCGGTCTATTCTTTTGATTTATAAGGGATTTTGCCGATTTCGGCCTATTGG
